Addgene plasmid #90130: pMEsheP1gfp
Purpose: Gateway Mid-entry clone containing promoter sequence specific for She driving expression of eGFP
Depositing lab: Nathan Lawson. Depositing organization: University of Massachusetts, Worcester. Publication: Robust Identification of Developmentally Active Endothelial Enhancers in Zebrafish Using FANS-Assisted ATAC-Seq. Quillien A, Abdalla M, Yu J, Ou J, Zhu LJ, Lawson ND. Cell Rep. 2017 Jul 18;20(3):709-720. doi: 10.1016/j.celrep.2017.06.070. PubMed 28723572.
Backbone
  Vector backbone: pENTReGFP2
  Vector type: Bacterial Expression
Growth in bacteria
  Bacterial resistance: Kanamycin, 50 μg/mL
  Growth temperature: 37°C
  Growth strain: DH5alpha
  Copy number: High Copy
Gene/Insert
  Gene/Insert name: sheP1Egfp
  Species: D. rerio (zebrafish)
  Entrez Gene: she
  Tag / fusion protein: EGFP (C terminal on insert)
  Cloning method: Gibson Cloning
Terms and licenses: Academic/Nonprofit Terms; Industry Terms: Not Available to Industry
How to cite: pMEsheP1gfp was a gift from Nathan Lawson (Addgene plasmid # 90130 ; http://n2t.net/addgene:90130 ; RRID:Addgene_90130)
