[The description below was written by a language model from this plasmid's Addgene catalogue record and pLannotate feature annotations shown in this document.]
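Description:
pMEsheP1gfp is a Gateway middle-entry clone built on the pENTReGFP2 backbone, a small (about 4.1 kb) plasmid maintained in E. coli. It replicates from a high-copy ColE1/pUC-type origin and is selected with kanamycin through an aminoglycoside phosphotransferase (KanR) gene. Although catalogued as a bacterial expression vector, it functions as a shuttle for recombination cloning, not as an expression plasmid in bacteria. rrnB T1 and T2 terminators sit upstream of the cassette, where they insulate it from read-through transcription. The short lacI and lacZα fragments and the T7 promoter beyond attL2 are backbone remnants.

The payload lies between attL1 and attL2, the sites used by LR Clonase to transfer the cassette into a destination vector. According to the record, the insert (sheP1Egfp) is a promoter sequence from the zebrafish she gene, introduced by Gibson assembly and positioned to drive eGFP. The feature table does not annotate the promoter itself, but there is an unannotated stretch of roughly 750 bp between attL1 and the EGFP coding sequence, which is where it would be expected to reside. A short multiple cloning site follows EGFP before attL2. No polyadenylation signal is annotated within the cassette, so this would presumably be supplied by the other components of the final assembly.

The associated work concerns identification of developmentally active endothelial enhancers in zebrafish. This suggests the construct is used to assemble reporter transgenes in which the she promoter directs GFP expression, alone or combined with candidate regulatory elements. The record does not specify the destination vector or the exact assay design.
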