Features (pLannotate 1.2.2; 11 found; start..end, strand, type, name):
      9..597     +  rep_origin     ori: high-copy-number ColE1/pMB1/pBR322/pUC origin of replication
    780..872     +  CDS            lacI (fragment): lac repressor; lacI; The lac repressor binds to the lac operator to inhibit transcription in E. coli. This inhibition can be relieved by adding lactose or isopropyl-β-D-thiogalactopyranoside (IPTG).
    927..954     -  terminator     rrnB T2 terminator: transcription terminator T2 from the E. coli rrnB gene
   1086..1129    +  terminator     rrnB T1 terminator: Escherichia coli rrnB; transcription terminator T1 from the E. coli rrnB gene
   1176..1212    -  CDS            lacZα (fragment): LacZα fragment of β-galactosidase; lacZ fragment
   1228..1327    +  protein_bind   attL1: mutant version of attL; recombination site for the Gateway® LR reaction LR Clonase™
   2084..2800    +  CDS            EGFP: EGFP is a basic (constitutively fluorescent) green fluorescent protein published in 1996, derived from Aequorea victoria. It is reported to be a rapidly-maturing weak dimer with moderate acid sensitivity.
   2801..2866    +  misc_feature   MCS: multiple cloning site
   2887..2986    -  protein_bind   attL2: mutant version of attL; recombination site for the Gateway® LR reaction LR Clonase™
   3004..3022    -  promoter       T7 promoter: promoter for bacteriophage T7 RNA polymerase
   3156..3965    +  CDS            KanR: aminoglycoside phosphotransferase; aph(3')-Ia; confers resistance to kanamycin in bacteria or G418 (Geneticin®) in eukaryotes
>Addgene plasmid #90130 | pMEsheP1gfp | addgene full sequence | sequence record 178595 | Addgene NGS Result
GGATCTTCTTGAGATCCTTTTTTTCTGCGCGTAATCTGCTGCTTGCAAACAAAAAAACCACCGCTACCAG
CGGTGGTTTGTTTGCCGGATCAAGAGCTACCAACTCTTTTTCCGAAGGTAACTGGCTTCAGCAGAGCGCA
GATACCAAATACTGTTCTTCTAGTGTAGCCGTAGTTAGGCCACCACTTCAAGAACTCTGTAGCACCGCCT
ACATACCTCGCTCTGCTAATCCTGTTACCAGTGGCTGCTGCCAGTGGCGATAAGTCGTGTCTTACCGGGT
TGGACTCAAGACGATAGTTACCGGATAAGGCGCAGCGGTCGGGCTGAACGGGGGGTTCGTGCACACAGCC
CAGCTTGGAGCGAACGACCTACACCGAACTGAGATACCTACAGCGTGAGCTATGAGAAAGCGCCACGCTT
CCCGAAGGGAGAAAGGCGGACAGGTATCCGGTAAGCGGCAGGGTCGGAACAGGAGAGCGCACGAGGGAGC
TTCCAGGGGGAAACGCCTGGTATCTTTATAGTCCTGTCGGGTTTCGCCACCTCTGACTTGAGCGTCGATT
TTTGTGATGCTCGTCAGGGGGGCGGAGCCTATGGAAAAACGCCAGCAACGCGGCCTTTTTACGGTTCCTG
GCCTTTTGCTGGCCTTTTGCTCACATGTTCTTTCCTGCGTTATCCCCTGATTCTGTGGATAACCGTATTA
CCGCCTTTGAGTGAGCTGATACCGCTCGCCGCAGCCGAACGACCGAGCGCAGCGAGTCAGTGAGCGAGGA
AGCGGAAGAGCGCCCAATACGCAAACCGCCTCTCCCCGCGCGTTGGCCGATTCATTAATGCAGCTGGCAC
GACAGGTTTCCCGACTGGAAAGCGGGCAGTGAGCGCAACGCAATTAATACGCGTACCGCTAGCCAGGAAG
AGTTTGTAGAAACGCAAAAAGGCCATCCGTCAGGATGGCCTTCTGCTTAGTTTGATGCCTGGCAGTTTAT
GGCGGGCGTCCTGCCCGCCACCCTCCGGGCCGTTGCTTCACAACGTTCAAATCCGCTCCCGGCGGATTTG
TCCTACTCAGGAGAGCGTTCACCGACAAACAACAGATAAAACGAAAGGCCCAGTCTTCCGACTGAGCCTT
TCGTTTTATTTGATGCCTGGCAGTTCCCTACTCTCGCGTTAACGCTAGCATGGATGTTTTCCCAGTCACG
ACGTTGTAAAACGACGGCCAGTCTTAAGCTCGGGCCCCAAATAATGATTTTATTTTGACTGATAGTGACC
TGTTCGTTGCAACAAATTGATGAGCAATGCTTTTTTATAATGCCAACTTTGTACAAAAAAGCAGGCTCGC
TAACCACTTGAAAATTCTAATCTTTTTTCCATATTTTAATTAAAAAGCTGTCATATGTTTTTATTATATC
ACTGAAAATCAGGGTTGTTTCTAAACACCTATTCTTAACTGTTCTGAAGTTTAAACTGCATGGTCTAAAA
ATGAACAGAAACATCGCCCTTTTTTTCTGTCTTATATGGTTGTACGTGTGTACCTGCGTGCGCGTGTGTT
CTTTAATATGTAATTTTTTGTTTATGTGTGTTTATTTTTCAAAGTCTTGCACAAACTTCTTAGCACTCTT
TTCCCCTGAAACTACTAGCTGATGTTTTTTAATCACATAAGAATTTATTTAGCCCACATATAATTGTTTT
GCTCTTTATTGTTAGCACTTAAAGTGCTTTATAAATTAAATAAAATTGAATCATTTTTTGCGCTGATTTA
ACTTAATCATAATCAATTAAACTAAAGGGTTCAAATGCGCCTCAACAGGTGTCCAGCGAATAAGAAAGTT
GCCATTGAGGGGAACAGAAGCTGCAGAGGTGCAGAAACCACCCCCACCCGCAGCTGTAGCTGCAGCACAA
AAGCACGTACATCCACATCCCCTTCACTTCATCTAGACTGTCGCCAGGAGTGGATATACCGGGAATGGGA
TCTTCAGCGAGAGAAAAGAAAAACTTCAAATTCTTCCGCGTTTATGCCCTTCAGAGGCTCCTCTTTATCT
TGCGGGAATAATTGGGAGCAAACTAAAACAAGACAATACATTCCATCGCCACCATGGTGAGCAAGGGCGA
GGAGCTGTTCACCGGGGTGGTGCCCATCCTGGTCGAGCTGGACGGCGACGTAAACGGCCACAAGTTCAGC
GTGTCCGGCGAGGGCGAGGGCGATGCCACCTACGGCAAGCTGACCCTGAAGTTCATCTGCACCACCGGCA
AGCTGCCCGTGCCCTGGCCCACCCTCGTGACCACCCTGACCTACGGCGTGCAGTGCTTCAGCCGCTACCC
CGACCACATGAAGCAGCACGACTTCTTCAAGTCCGCCATGCCCGAAGGCTACGTCCAGGAGCGCACCATC
TTCTTCAAGGACGACGGCAACTACAAGACCCGCGCCGAGGTGAAGTTCGAGGGCGACACCCTGGTGAACC
GCATCGAGCTGAAGGGCATCGACTTCAAGGAGGACGGCAACATCCTGGGGCACAAGCTGGAGTACAACTA
CAACAGCCACAACGTCTATATCATGGCCGACAAGCAGAAGAACGGCATCAAGGTGAACTTCAAGATCCGC
CACAACATCGAGGACGGCAGCGTGCAGCTCGCCGACCACTACCAGCAGAACACCCCCATCGGCGACGGCC
CCGTGCTGCTGCCCGACAACCACTACCTGAGCACCCAGTCCGCCCTGAGCAAAGACCCCAACGAGAAGCG
CGATCACATGGTCCTGCTGGAGTTCGTGACCGCCGCCGGGATCACTCTCGGCATGGACGAGCTGTACAAG
TCCGGACTCAGATCTCGAGCTCAAGCTTCGAATTCTGCAGTCGACGGTACCGCGGGCCCGGGATCCACCG
GATCTAGATAACTGATACCCAGCTTTCTTGTACAAAGTTGGCATTATAAGAAAGCATTGCTTATCAATTT
GTTGCAACGAACAGGTCACTATCAGTCAAAATAAAATCATTATTTGCCATCCAGCTGATATCCCCTATAG
TGAGTCGTATTACATGGTCATAGCTGTTTCCTGGCAGCTCTGGCCCGTGTCTCAAAATCTCTGATGTTAC
ATTGCACAAGATAAAAATATATCATCATGAACAATAAAACTGTCTGCTTACATAAACAGTAATACAAGGG
GTGTTATGAGCCATATTCAACGGGAAACGTCGAGGCCGCGATTAAATTCCAACATGGATGCTGATTTATA
TGGGTATAAATGGGCTCGCGATAATGTCGGGCAATCAGGTGCGACAATCTATCGCTTGTATGGGAAGCCC
GATGCGCCAGAGTTGTTTCTGAAACATGGCAAAGGTAGCGTTGCCAATGATGTTACAGATGAGATGGTCA
GACTAAACTGGCTGACGGAATTTATGCCTCTTCCGACCATCAAGCATTTTATCCGTACTCCTGATGATGC
ATGGTTACTCACCACTGCGATCCCCGGAAAAACAGCATTCCAGGTATTAGAAGAATATCCTGATTCAGGT
GAAAATATTGTTGATGCGCTGGCAGTGTTCCTGCGCCGGTTGCATTCGATTCCTGTTTGTAATTGTCCTT
TTAACAGCGATCGCGTATTTCGTCTCGCTCAGGCGCAATCACGAATGAATAACGGTTTGGTTGATGCGAG
TGATTTTGATGACGAGCGTAATGGCTGGCCTGTTGAACAAGTCTGGAAAGAAATGCATAAACTTTTGCCA
TTCTCACCGGATTCAGTCGTCACTCATGGTGATTTCTCACTTGATAACCTTATTTTTGACGAGGGGAAAT
TAATAGGTTGTATTGATGTTGGACGAGTCGGAATCGCAGACCGATACCAGGATCTTGCCATCCTATGGAA
CTGCCTCGGTGAGTTTTCTCCTTCATTACAGAAACGGCTTTTTCAAAAATATGGTATTGATAATCCTGAT
ATGAATAAATTGCAGTTTCATTTGATGCTCGATGAGTTTTTCTAATCAGAATTGGTTAATTGGTTGTAAC
ACTGGCAGAGCATTACGCTGACTTGACGGGACGGCGCAAGCTCATGACCAAAATCCCTTAACGTGAGTTA
CGCGTCGTTCCACTGAGCGTCAGACCCCGTAGAAAAGATCAAA
